>Addgene plasmid #33087 | pCMV-Flag-YAP-S61A | addgene partial sequence | sequence record 44871 | CMV-F 5'-CGCAAATGGGCGGTAGGCGTG-3'
GTGAACCGTCAGAATTGATCTACCATGGACTACAAAGACGATGACGACAATCTTGCGGCCGCGAATTCAA
GCTTAGCCACCATGGACTACAAAGACGATGACGATAAAGCAAGGCTCGAATCGGTACCTAAGGATCCCGG
GCAGCAGCCGCCGCCTCAACCGGCCCCCCAGGGCCAAGGGCAGCCGCCTTCGCAGCCCCCGCAGGGGCAG
GGCCCGCCGTCCGGACCCGGGCAACCGGCACCCGCGGCGACCCAGGCGGCGCCGCAGGCACCCCCCGCCG
GGCATCAGATCGTGCACGTCCGCGGGGACGCGGAGACCGACCTGGAGGCGCTCTTCAACGCCGTCATGAA
CCCCAAGACGGCCAACGTGCCCCAGACCGTGCCCATGAGGCTCCGGAAGCTGCCCGACTCCTTCTTCAAG
CCGCCGGAGCCCAAATCCCACTCCCGACAGGCCAGTACTGATGCAGGCACTGCAGGAGCCCTGACTCCAC
AGCATGTTCGAGCTCATTCCTCTCCAGCTTCTCTGCAGTTGGGAGCTGTTTCTCCTGGGACACTGACCCC
CACTGGAGTAGTCTCTGGCCCAGCAGCTACACCCACAGCTCAGCATCTTCGACAGTCTTCTTTTGAGATA
CCTGATGATGTACCTCTGCCAGCAGGTTGGGAGATGGCAAAGACATCTTCTGGTCAGAGATACTTCTTAA
ATCACATCGATCAGACAACAACATGGCAGGACCCCAGGAAGGCCATGCTGTCCCAGATGAACGTCACAGC
CCCCACCAGT
