[The description below was written by a language model from this plasmid's Addgene catalogue record.]
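Description:
pCMV-Flag-YAP-S61A is a mammalian expression plasmid built on a pCMV backbone of about 5 kb (without insert). It is propagated in E. coli under ampicillin selection. The record lists the copy number as unknown, and it names neither the bacterial origin of replication nor any marker for selection in mammalian cells. No feature table is provided, so the details of the backbone cannot be confirmed. The 3′ sequencing primer is directed against an hGH polyadenylation signal, which suggests that this element terminates the expression cassette.

The insert is YAP (YAP1), the transcriptional co-activator that acts as the main downstream effector of the Hippo signalling pathway. It carries a serine-to-alanine substitution at position 61 and a Flag epitope fused to its N terminus. Expression is driven by the strong constitutive CMV promoter, which suits transient transfection of cultured mammalian cells. The Flag tag allows the protein to be detected or immunoprecipitated with anti-Flag antibodies. Replacing a serine with alanine removes the hydroxyl group and so prevents phosphorylation at that residue.

The associated study concerns inactivation of YAP by the Hippo pathway in cell contact inhibition and tissue growth control. In that context, the construct is most plausibly a phosphorylation-site mutant for testing how individual serines contribute to YAP regulation, localisation or activity, compared with wild-type YAP and other point mutants. The record does not state the species of the YAP cDNA, the isoform used, the insert size or the restriction sites used for cloning.
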