Addgene plasmid #33087: pCMV-Flag-YAP-S61A
Depositing lab: Kunliang Guan. Depositing organization: University of California, San Diego (UCSD). Publication: Inactivation of YAP oncoprotein by the Hippo pathway is involved in cell contact inhibition and tissue growth control. Zhao B, Wei X, Li W, Udan RS, Yang Q, Kim J, Xie J, Ikenoue T, Yu J, Li L, Zheng P, Ye K, Chinnaiyan A, Halder G, Lai ZC, Guan KL. Genes Dev. 2007 Nov 1. 21(21):2747-61. 10.1101/gad.1602907 PubMed 17974916.
Backbone
  Vector backbone: pCMV
  Backbone size w/o insert (bp): 5000
  Vector type: Mammalian Expression
Growth in bacteria
  Bacterial resistance: Ampicillin, 100 μg/mL
  Growth temperature: 37°C
  Growth strain: DH5alpha
  Copy number: Unknown
Gene/Insert
  Gene/Insert name: YAP
  Mutation: S61A
  Entrez Gene: YAP1 (a.k.a. COB1, YAP, YAP-1, YAP2, YAP65, YKI)
  Promoter: CMV
  Tag / fusion protein: Flag (N terminal on insert)
  Cloning method: Restriction Enzyme; 5′ cloning site NA (unknown if destroyed); 3′ cloning site NA (unknown if destroyed)
  Sequencing primers: 5′ CMV-F; 3′ hGH-pA-R
Terms and licenses: Academic/Nonprofit Terms; Industry Terms: Not Available to Industry
How to cite: pCMV-Flag-YAP-S61A was a gift from Kunliang Guan (Addgene plasmid # 33087 ; http://n2t.net/addgene:33087 ; RRID:Addgene_33087)
